>Addgene plasmid #236466 | pcDNA3 HA Cyclin F | addgene full sequence | sequence record 473579 | Addgene NGS Result
CGGGATAATACCGCGCCACATAGCAGAACTTTAAAAGTGCTCATCATTGGAAAACGTTCTTCGGGGCGAA
AACTCTCAAGGATCTTACCGCTGTTGAGATCCAGTTCGATGTAACCCACTCGTGCACCCAACTGATCTTC
AGCATCTTTTACTTTCACCAGCGTTTCTGGGTGAGCAAAAACAGGAAGGCAAAATGCCGCAAAAAAGGGA
ATAAGGGCGACACGGAAATGTTGAATACTCATACTCTTCCTTTTTCAATATTATTGAAGCATTTATCAGG
GTTATTGTCTCATGAGCGGATACATATTTGAATGTATTTAGAAAAATAAACAAATAGGGGTTCCGCGCAC
ATTTCCCCGAAAAGTGCCACCTGACGTCGACGGATCGGGAGATCTCCCGATCCCCTATGGTGCACTCTCA
GTACAATCTGCTCTGATGCCGCATAGTTAAGCCAGTATCTGCTCCCTGCTTGTGTGTTGGAGGTCGCTGA
GTAGTGCGCGAGCAAAATTTAAGCTACAACAAGGCAAGGCTTGACCGACAATTGCATGAAGAATCTGCTT
AGGGTTAGGCGTTTTGCGCTGCTTCGCGATGTACGGGCCAGATATACGCGTTGACATTGATTATTGACTA
GTTATTAATAGTAATCAATTACGGGGTCATTAGTTCATAGCCCATATATGGAGTTCCGCGTTACATAACT
TACGGTAAATGGCCCGCCTGGCTGACCGCCCAACGACCCCCGCCCATTGACGTCAATAATGACGTATGTT
CCCATAGTAACGCCAATAGGGACTTTCCATTGACGTCAATGGGTGGAGTATTTACGGTAAACTGCCCACT
TGGCAGTACATCAAGTGTATCATATGCCAAGTACGCCCCCTATTGACGTCAATGACGGTAAATGGCCCGC
CTGGCATTATGCCCAGTACATGACCTTATGGGACTTTCCTACTTGGCAGTACATCTACGTATTAGTCATC
GCTATTACCATGGTGATGCGGTTTTGGCAGTACATCAATGGGCGTGGATAGCGGTTTGACTCACGGGGAT
TTCCAAGTCTCCACCCCATTGACGTCAATGGGAGTTTGTTTTGGCACCAAAATCAACGGGACTTTCCAAA
ATGTCGTAACAACTCCGCCCCATTGACGCAAATGGGCGGTAGGCGTGTACGGTGGGAGGTCTATATAAGC
AGAGCTCTCTGGCTAACTAGAGAACCCACTGCTTACTGGCTTATCGAAATTAATACGACTCACTATAGGG
AGACCCAAGCTTACCATGGCCTACCCCTACGACGTGCCCGACTACGCCTCCCTCGGCGGGAGCGGCGGCG
TGGTCCACTGTAGGTGTGCCAAGTGTTTCTGTTATCCTACAAAGCGAAGAATAAGGAGGAGGCCCCGAAA
CCTGACCATCTTGAGTCTCCCCGAAGATGTGCTCTTTCACATCCTGAAATGGCTTTCTGTAGAGGACATC
CTGGCCGTCCGAGCTGTACACTCCCAGCTGAAGGACCTGGTGGACAACCACGCCAGTGTGTGGGCATGTG
CCAGCTTCCAGGAGCTGTGGCCGTCTCCAGGGAACCTGAAGCTCTTTGAAAGGGCTGCTGAAAAGGGGAA
TTTCGAAGCTGCTGTGAAGCTGGGCATAGCCTACCTCTACAATGAAGGCCTGTCTGTGTCTGATGAGGCC
CGCGCAGAAGTGAATGGCCTGAAGGCCTCTCGCTTCTTCAGTCTCGCTGAGCGGCTGAATGTGGGTGCCG
CACCTTTCATCTGGCTCTTCATCCGCCCTCCGTGGTCGGTGAGCGGAAGCTGCTGCAAGGCCGTGGTTCA
CGAGAGCCTCAGGGCAGAGTGCCAGCTGCAGAGGACTCACAAAGCATCCATATTGCACTGCTTGGGCAGA
GTGCTGAGTCTGTTCGAGGATGAGGAGAAGCAGCAGCAGGCCCATGACCTGTTTGAGGAGGCTGCTCATC
AGGGATGTCTGACCAGCTCCTACCTCCTCTGGGAAAGCGACAGGAGGACAGATGTGTCAGATCCTGGGCG
ATGCCTCCACAGCTTCCGAAAACTCAGGGACTACGCTGCCAAAGGCTGCTGGGAAGCGCAGCTGTCTTTA
GCCAAAGCCTGTGCAAATGCAAACCAGCTTGGACTGGAGGTGAGAGCTTCCAGTGAGATCGTCTGCCAGC
TATTTCAGGCTTCCCAGGCTGTCAGTAAACAACAAGTCTTCTCCGTGCAGAAGGGACTCAATGACACAAT
GAGGTACATTCTGATCGACTGGCTGGTGGAAGTTGCCACCATGAAGGACTTCACAAGCCTGTGCCTGCAC
CTGACCGTGGAGTGTGTGGACCGGTACCTGCGGAGGAGGCTGGTGCCGCGGTACAGGCTCCAGCTGCTGG
GCATCGCCTGCATGGTCATCTGCACCCGGTTTATCAGTAAAGAGATCCTGACCATCCGGGAGGCCGTATG
GCTCACGGACAACACTTACAAGTACGAGGACCTGGTGAGAATGATGGGCGAGATCGTCTCCGCCTTGGAA
GGGAAGATTCGAGTCCCCACTGTGGTGGATTACAAGGAGGTCCTGCTGACGCTAGTCCCTGTGGAGCTGA
GAACCCAGCACCTGTGCAGCTTCCTCTGCGAGCTCTCCCTGCTGCACACCAGCCTGTCCGCCTACGCCCC
AGCCCGCCTGGCTGCCGCAGCCCTGCTCCTGGCCAGACTGACGCACGGGCAGACACAGCCCTGGACCACT
CAGCTGTGGGACCTCACCGGATTCTCCTATGAAGACCTCATTCCCTGCGTCTTGAGCCTCCATAAGAAGT
GCTTCCATGATGACGCCCCCAAGGACTACAGGCAAGTCTCTCTGACCGCCGTGAAGCAGCGGTTTGAGGA
CAAGCGCTATGGAGAAATCAGCCAGGAAGAGGTGCTGAGCTACAGCCAGTTGTGTGCTGCATTAGGAGTG
ACACAAGACAGCCCCGACCCCCCGACTTTCCTCAGCACAGGGGAGATCCACGCCTTCCTCAGCTCTCCCT
CGGGGCGGAGAACCAAACGGAAGCGGGAGAACAGCCTCCAGGAAGACAGAGGCAGCTTCGTTACCACCCC
CACTGCGGAGCTGTCCAGCCAGGAGGAGACGCTGCTGGGCAGCTTCCTCGACTGGAGCCTGGACTGCTGC
TCTGGCTATGAAGGCGACCAGGAGAGTGAGGGCGAGAAGGAGGGCGACGTGACAGCTCCCAGCGGCATCC
TCGATGTCACCGTGGTCTACCTGAACCCAGAACAGCATTGCTGCCAGGAATCCAGTGATGAGGAGGCTTG
TCCAGAGGACAAGGGACCCCAGGACCCACAGGCACTGGCGCTGGACACCCAGATCCCTGCAACCCCTGGA
CCCAAACCCCTGGTCCGCACCAGCCGGGAGCCAGGGAAGGACGTCACGACCTCAGGGTACTCCTCCGTCA
GCACCGCAAGTCCCACAAGCTCCGTGGACGGTGGCTTGGGGGCCCTGCCCCAACCTACCTCAGTGCTGTC
CCTGGACAGTGACTCGCACACACAGCCCTGCCACCATCAGGCCAGGAAGTCATGTTTACAGTGTCGTCCC
CCAAGTCCCCCGGAGAGCAGTGTTCCCCAGCAACAGGTGAAGCGGATAAACCTATGCATACACAGTGAGG
AGGAGGACATGAACCTGGGCCTTGTGAGGCTGTAACACTAGTAACGGCCGCCAGTGTGCTGGAATTCTGC
AGATATCCATCACACTGGCGGCCGCTCGAGCATGCATCTAGAGGGCCCTATTCTATAGTGTCACCTAAAT
GCTAGAGCTCGCTGATCAGCCTCGACTGTGCCTTCTAGTTGCCAGCCATCTGTTGTTTGCCCCTCCCCCG
TGCCTTCCTTGACCCTGGAAGGTGCCACTCCCACTGTCCTTTCCTAATAAAATGAGGAAATTGCATCGCA
TTGTCTGAGTAGGTGTCATTCTATTCTGGGGGGTGGGGTGGGGCAGGACAGCAAGGGGGAGGATTGGGAA
GACAATAGCAGGCATGCTGGGGATGCGGTGGGCTCTATGGCTTCTGAGGCGGAAAGAACCAGCTGGGGCT
CTAGGGGGTATCCCC
[124 nt withheld, positions 4076-4199]
C
[91 nt withheld, positions 4201-4291]
A
[49 nt withheld, positions 4293-4341]
CCTTTGACGTTGGAGTCCACGTTCTTT
[37 nt withheld, positions 4369-4405]
ACCCTATCTCGGTCTATTCTTTTGATTTATAAGGGATTTTGCCGATTTCGGCCTATTGGTTAAAAAATGA
GCTGATTTAACAAAAATTTAACGCGAATTAATTCTGTGGAATGTGTGTCAGTTAGGGTGTGGAAAGTCCC
CAGGCTCCCCAGCAGGCAGAAGTATGCAAAGCATGCATCTCAATTAGTCAGCAACCAGGTGTGGAAAGTC
CCCAGGCTCCCCAGCAGGCAGAAGTATGCAAAGCATGCATCTCAATTAGTCAGCAACCATAGTCCCGCCC
CTAACTCCGCCCATCCCGCCCCTAACTCCGCCCAGTTCCGCCCATTCTCCGCCCCATGGCTGACTAATTT
TTTTTATTTATGCAGAGGCCGAGGCCGCCTCTGCCTCTGAGCTATTCCAGAAGTAGTGAGGAGGCTTTTT
TGGAGGCCTAGGCTTTTGCAAAAAGCTCCCGGGAGCTTGTATATCCATTTTCGGATCTGATCAAGAGACA
GGATGAGGATCGTTTCGCATGATTGAACAAGATGGATTGCACGCAGGTTCTCCGGCCGCTTGGGTGGAGA
GGCTATTCGGCTATGACTGGGCACAACAGACAATCGGCTGCTCTGATGCCGCCGTGTTCCGGCTGTCAGC
GCAGGGGCGCCCGGTTCTTTTTGTCAAGACCGACCTGTCCGGTGCCCTGAATGAACTGCAGGACGAGGCA
GCGCGGCTATCGTGGCTGGCCACGACGGGCGTTCCTTGCGCAGCTGTGCTCGACGTTGTCACTGAAGCGG
GAAGGGACTGGCTGCTATTGGGCGAAGTGCCGGGGCAGGATCTCCTGTCATCTCACCTTGCTCCTGCCGA
GAAAGTATCCATCATGGCTGATGCAATGCGGCGGCTGCATACGCTTGATCCGGCTACCTGCCCATTCGAC
CACCAAGCGAAACATCGCATCGAGCGAGCACGTACTCGGATGGAAGCCGGTCTTGTCGATCAGGATGATC
TGGACGAAGAGCATCAGGGGCTCGCGCCAGCCGAACTGTTCGCCAGGCTCAAGGCGCGCATGCCCGACGG
CGAGGATCTCGTCGTGACCCATGGCGATGCCTGCTTGCCGAATATCATGGTGGAAAATGGCCGCTTTTCT
GGATTCATCGACTGTGGCCGGCTGGGTGTGGCGGACCGCTATCAGGACATAGCGTTGGCTACCCGTGATA
TTGCTGAAGAGCTTGGCGGCGAATGGGCTGACCGCTTCCTCGTGCTTTACGGTATCGCCGCTCCCGATTC
GCAGCGCATCGCCTTCTATCGCCTTCTTGACGAGTTCTTCTGAGCGGGACTCTGGGGTTCGAAATGACCG
ACCAAGCGACGCCCAACCTGCCATCACGAGATTTCGATTCCACCGCCGCCTTCTATGAAAGGTTGGGCTT
CGGAATCGTTTTCCGGGACGCCGGCTGGATGATCCTCCAGCGCGGGGATCTCATGCTGGAGTTCTTCGCC
CACCCCAACTTGTTTATTGCAGCTTATAATGGTTACAAATAAAGCAATAGCATCACAAATTTCACAAATA
AAGCATTTTTTTCACTGCATTCTAGTTGTGGTTTGTCCAAACTCATCAATGTATCTTATCATGTCTGTAT
ACCGTCGACCTCTAGCTAGAGCTTGGCGTAATCATGGTCATAGCTGTTTCCTGTGTGAAATTGTTATCCG
CTCACAATTCCACACAACATACGAGCCGGAAGCATAAAGTGTAAAGCCTGGGGTGCCTAATGAGTGAGCT
AACTCACATTAATTGCGTTGCGCTCACTGCCCGCTTTCCAGTCGGGAAACCTGTCGTGCCAGCTGCATTA
ATGAATCGGCCAACGCGCGGGGAGAGGCGGTTTGCGTATTGGGCGCTCTTCCGCTTCCTCGCTCACTGAC
TCGCTGCGCTCGGTCGTTCGGCTGCGGCGAGCGGTATCAGCTCACTCAAAGGCGGTAATACGGTTATCCA
CAGAATCAGGGGATAACGCAGGAAAGAACATGTGAGCAAAAGGCCAGCAAAAGGCCAGGAACCGTAAAAA
GGCCGCGTTGCTGGCGTTTTTCCATAGGCTCCGCCCCCCTGACGAGCATCACAAAAATCGACGCTCAAGT
CAGAGGTGGCGAAACCCGACAGGACTATAAAGATACCAGGCGTTTCCCCCTGGAAGCTCCCTCGTGCGCT
CTCCTGTTCCGACCCTGCCGCTTACCGGATACCTGTCCGCCTTTCTCCCTTCGGGAAGCGTGGCGCTTTC
TCATAGCTCACGCTGTAGGTATCTCAGTTCGGTGTAGGTCGTTCGCTCCAAGCTGGGCTGTGTGCACGAA
CCCCCCGTTCAGCCCGACCGCTGCGCCTTATCCGGTAACTATCGTCTTGAGTCCAACCCGGTAAGACACG
ACTTATCGCCACTGGCAGCAGCCACTGGTAACAGGATTAGCAGAGCGAGGTATGTAGGCGGTGCTACAGA
GTTCTTGAAGTGGTGGCCTAACTACGGCTACACTAGAAGAACAGTATTTGGTATCTGCGCTCTGCTGAAG
CCAGTTACCTTCGGAAAAAGAGTTGGTAGCTCTTGATCCGGCAAACAAACCACCGCTGGTAGCGGTGGTT
TTTTTGTTTGCAAGCAGCAGATTACGCGCAGAAAAAAAGGATCTCAAGAAGATCCTTTGATCTTTTCTAC
GGGGTCTGACGCTCAGTGGAACGAAAACTCACGTTAAGGGATTTTGGTCATGAGATTATCAAAAAGGATC
TTCACCTAGATCCTTTTAAATTAAAAATGAAGTTTTAAATCAATCTAAAGTATATATGAGTAAACTTGGT
CTGACAGTTACCAATGCTTAATCAGTGAGGCACCTATCTCAGCGATCTGTCTATTTCGTTCATCCATAGT
TGCCTGACTCCCCGTCGTGTAGATAACTACGATACGGGAGGGCTTACCATCTGGCCCCAGTGCTGCAATG
ATACCGCGAGACCCACGCTCACCGGCTCCAGATTTATCAGCAATAAACCAGCCAGCCGGAAGGGCCGAGC
GCAGAAGTGGTCCTGCAACTTTATCCGCCTCCATCCAGTCTATTAATTGTTGCCGGGAAGCTAGAGTAAG
TAGTTCGCCAGTTAATAGTTTGCGCAACGTTGTTGCCATTGCTACAGGCATCGTGGTGTCACGCTCGTCG
TTTGGTATGGCTTCATTCAGCTCCGGTTCCCAACGATCAAGGCGAGTTACATGATCCCCCATGTTGTGCA
AAAAAGCGGTTAGCTCCTTCGGTCCTCCGATCGTTGTCAGAAGTAAGTTGGCCGCAGTGTTATCACTCAT
GGTTATGGCAGCACTGCATAATTCTCTTACTGTCATGCCATCCGTAAGATGCTTTTCTGTGACTGGTGAG
TACTCAACCAAGTCATTCTGAGAATAGTGTATGCGGCGACCGAGTTGCTCTTGCCCGGCGTCAATA
Features (pLannotate 1.2.2; 21 found; start..end, strand, type, name):
    243..347     -  promoter       AmpR promoter: bla
    406..458     -  misc_feature   bom (fragment): basis of mobility region from pBR322
    613..992     +  enhancer       CMV enhancer: human cytomegalovirus immediate early enhancer
    993..1196    +  promoter       CMV promoter: human cytomegalovirus (CMV) immediate early promoter
   1192..1225    +  LTR            5' LTR (truncated) (fragment): truncated 5' long terminal repeat (LTR) from HIV-1
   1241..1259    +  promoter       T7 promoter: promoter for bacteriophage T7 RNA polymerase
   1318..3672    +  CDS            CCNF: CCNF_HUMAN - Also known as FBX1, FBXO1. Experimental evidence at protein level: Swiss-Prot protein existence level 1. Substrate recognition component of a SCF (SKP1-CUL1-F-box protein) E3 ubiquitin-protein ligase complex which mediates the ubiquitination and subsequent proteasomal degradation of CP110 during G2 phase, thereby acting as an inhibitor of centrosome reduplication. From Homo sapiens (Human).
   3762..3780    -  promoter       SP6 promoter: promoter for bacteriophage SP6 RNA polymerase
   3806..4030    +  polyA_signal   bGH poly(A) signal: bovine growth hormone polyadenylation signal
   4034..4055    +  promoter       SV40 promoter (fragment): SV40 enhancer and early promoter
   4076..4504    +  rep_origin     f1 ori (sequence partly withheld): f1 bacteriophage origin of replication; arrow indicates direction of (+) strand synthesis
   4518..4847    +  promoter       SV40 promoter: SV40 enhancer and early promoter
   4914..5705    +  CDS            neo: KKA2_KLEPN - Also known as kan, nptII. Experimental evidence at protein level: Swiss-Prot protein existence level 1. Resistance to kanamycin, neomycin, paromomycin, ribostamycin, butirosin and gentamicin B. From Klebsiella pneumoniae.
   5729..5887    +  CDS            ble (fragment): BLE_KLEPN - Experimental evidence at protein level: Swiss-Prot protein existence level 1. Binding protein with a strong affinity to the bleomycin family of antibiotics. Binds to CL990; an antimitotic-antibiotic compound. From Klebsiella pneumoniae.
   5882..6003    +  polyA_signal   SV40 poly(A) signal: SV40 polyadenylation signal
   6076..6092    -  protein_bind   lac operator: The lac repressor binds to the lac operator to inhibit transcription in E. coli. This inhibition can be relieved by adding lactose or isopropyl-β-D-thiogalactopyranoside (IPTG). lac repressor encoded by lacI
   6100..6130    -  promoter       lac promoter: promoter for the E. coli lac operon
   6145..6166    -  protein_bind   CAP binding site: CAP binding activates transcription in the presence of cAMP. E. coli catabolite activator protein
   6179..6271    -  CDS            lacI (fragment): lac repressor; lacI; The lac repressor binds to the lac operator to inhibit transcription in E. coli. This inhibition can be relieved by adding lactose or isopropyl-β-D-thiogalactopyranoside (IPTG).
   6454..7042    -  rep_origin     ori: high-copy-number ColE1/pMB1/pBR322/pUC origin of replication
   7213..242     -  CDS            AmpR (across the origin): β-lactamase; bla; confers resistance to ampicillin, carbenicillin, and related antibiotics
