[The description below was written by a language model from this plasmid's Addgene catalogue record and pLannotate feature annotations shown in this document.]
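Description:
pcDNA3 HA Cyclin F is a mammalian expression plasmid built on the pcDNA3 backbone, carrying human cyclin F (CCNF, also known as FBX1/FBXO1) with an N-terminal HA epitope tag. The full sequenced record is about 7.8 kb. In bacteria it replicates from a high-copy ColE1/pUC-type origin and is selected with ampicillin through the β-lactamase gene. An f1 origin is also present, which permits single-stranded DNA production. Short fragments annotated as bom, lacI, a truncated HIV-1 LTR and ble, along with the lac promoter/operator, appear to be backbone remnants or incidental matches rather than functional parts of the design.

The CCNF coding sequence lies downstream of the human cytomegalovirus immediate-early enhancer and promoter and is followed by the bovine growth hormone polyadenylation signal, giving strong constitutive expression in transfected mammalian cells. T7 and SP6 promoters flank the insert, as is standard for pcDNA3, and can serve for in vitro transcription or as sequencing primer sites. The HA tag is listed in the catalogue fields but is not annotated separately in the feature table; it presumably sits in the short interval between the T7 promoter and the start of the CCNF annotation. The cloning sites are recorded as unknown. A second cassette, in which the SV40 early promoter drives the neomycin phosphotransferase gene with an SV40 poly(A) signal, allows G418 selection of stably transfected cells.

Cyclin F is the substrate-recognition F-box subunit of an SCF ubiquitin ligase. The associated publication concerns its role in degrading ribonucleotide reductase M2 to maintain genome integrity and DNA repair. The construct suits overexpression of the tagged protein with detection or immunoprecipitation via HA.
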