Addgene plasmid #236466: pcDNA3 HA Cyclin F
Depositing lab: Michele Pagano. Publication: Cyclin F-mediated degradation of ribonucleotide reductase M2 controls genome integrity and DNA repair. D'Angiolella V, Donato V, Forrester FM, Jeong YT, Pellacani C, Kudo Y, Saraf A, Florens L, Washburn MP, Pagano M. Cell. 2012 May 25;149(5):1023-34. doi: 10.1016/j.cell.2012.03.043. PubMed 22632967.
Backbone
  Vector backbone: pcDNA3
  Vector type: Mammalian Expression
Growth in bacteria
  Bacterial resistance: Ampicillin, 100 μg/mL
  Growth temperature: 37°C
  Growth strain: DH5alpha
  Copy number: High Copy
Gene/Insert
  Gene/Insert name: Cyclin F
  Species: H. sapiens (human)
  Entrez Gene: CCNF (a.k.a. FBX1, FBXO1, FTDALS5)
  Tag / fusion protein: HA (N terminal on insert)
  Cloning method: Restriction Enzyme; 5′ cloning site Unknown (unknown if destroyed)
Terms and licenses: Academic/Nonprofit Terms; Industry Terms: Not Available to Industry
How to cite: pcDNA3 HA Cyclin F was a gift from Michele Pagano (Addgene plasmid # 236466 ; http://n2t.net/addgene:236466 ; RRID:Addgene_236466)
